>Addgene plasmid #154017 | LiOn-CAG∞IRFP | addgene full sequence | sequence record 308109 | Addgene NGS Result
GACATTGATTATTGACTAGTTATTAATAGTAATCAATTACGGGGTCATTAGTTCATAGCCCATATATGGA
GTTCCGCGTTACATAACTTACGGTAAATGGCCCGCCTGGCTGACCGCCCAACGACCCCCGCCCATTGACG
TCAATAATGACGTATGTTCCCATAGTAACGCCAATAGGGACTTTCCATTGACGTCAATGGGTGGAGTATT
TACGGTAAACTGCCCACTTGGCAGTACATCAAGTGTATCATATGCCAAGTACGCCCCCTATTGACGTCAA
TGACGGTAAATGGCCCGCCTGGCATTATGCCCAGTACATGACCTTATGGGACTTTCCTACTTGGCAGTAC
ATCTACGTATTAGTCATCGCTATTACCATGGTCGAGGTGAGCCCCACGTTCTGCTTCACTCTCCCCATCT
CCCCCCCCTCCCCACCCCCAATTTTGTATTTATTTATTTTTTAATTATTTTGTGCAGCGATGGGGGCGGG
GGGGGGGGGGGGGCGCGCCRGGGGGGGGGGGGGGGGGGGGGGGGGGGGGSGGGGSGRGGSGGRGAGGKGC
GGCGGCAGCCAATCAGAGCGGCGCGCTCCGAAAGTTTCCTTTTATGGCGAGGCGGCGGCGGCGGCGGCCC
TATAAAAAGCGAAGCGCGCGGCGGGCGGGAGTCGCTGCGCGCTGCCTTCGCCCCGTGCCCCGCTCCGCCG
CCGCCTCGCGCCGCCCGCCCCGGCTCTGACTGACCGCGTTACTCCCACAGGTGAGCGGGCGGGACGGCCC
TTCTCCTCCGGGCTGTAATTAGCGCTTGGTTTAATGACGGCTTGTTTCTTTTCTGTGGCTGCGTGAAAGC
CTTGAGGGGCTCCGGGAGGGCCCTTTGTGCGGGGGGAGCGGCTCGGGGGGTGCGTGCGTGTGTGTGTGCG
TGGGGAGCGCCGCGTGCGGCTCCGCGCTGCCCGGCGGCTGTGAGCGCTGCGGGCGCGGCGCGGGGCTTTG
TGCGCTCCGCAGTGTGCGCGAGGGGAGCGCGGCCGGGGGCGGTGCCCCGCGGTGCGGGGGGGGCTGCGAG
GGGAACAAAGGCTGCGTGCGGGGTGTGTGCGTGGGGGGGTGAGCAGGGGGTGTGGGCGCGTCGGTCGGGC
TGCAACCCCCCCTGCACCCCCCTCCCCGAGTTGCTGAGCACGGCCCGGCTTCGGGTGCGGGGCTCCGTAC
GGGGCGTGGCGCGGGGCTCGCCGTGCCGGGCGGGGGGTGGCGGCAGGTGGGGGTGCCGGGCGGGGCGGGG
CCGCCTCGGGCCGGGGAGGGCTCGGGGGAGGGGCGCGGCGGCCCCCGGAGCGCCGGCGGCTGTCGAGGCG
CGGCGAGCCGCAGCCATTGCCTTTTATGGTAATCGTGCGAGAGGGCGCAGGGACTTCCTTTGTCCCAAAT
CTGTGCGGAGCCGAAATCTGGGAGGCGCCGCCGCACCCCCTCTAGCGGGCGCGGGGCGAAGCGGTGCGGC
GCCGGCAGGAAGGAAATGGGCGGGGAGGGCCTTCGTGCGTCGCCGCGCCGCCGTCCCCTTCTCCCTCTCC
AGCCTCGGGGCTGTCCGCGGGGGGACGGCTGCCTTCGGGGGGGACGGGGCAGGGCGGGGTTCGGCTTCTG
GCGTGTGACCGGCGGCTCTAGAGCCTCTGCTAACCATGTTCATGCCTTCTTCTTTTTCCTACAGCTCCTG
GGCAACGTGCTGGTTATTGTGCTGTCTCATCATTTTGGCAAAGCACGTGAGGACCGGTGCCACCATGGCG
TTTAACCCTAGAAAGATAGTCTGCGTAAAATTGACGCATGCATCAATTGTAACTGCGGTTTAAACTCCCC
AGCATGCCTGCTATTGTCTTCCCAATCCTCCCCCTTGCTGTCCTGCCCCACCCCACCCCCCAGAATAGAA
TGACACCTACTCAGACAATGCGATGCAATTTCCTCATTTTATTAGGAAAGGACAGTGAGAGTGGCACCTT
CCAGGGTCAAGGAAGGCACGGGGGAGGGGCAAACAACAGATGGCTGGCAACTAGAAGGCACTAAAGTCGG
ATCCGAATTCATTCCCGGGTAGAGTCGCGGCCGCTTAGCGTTGGTGGTGGGCGGCGGTGAAGTGCAGCGA
TAAGAAGTCGGCGAACATTTCGGCCGCGACGCGCTGCGCCATCGGCACGGCACGCGGCTCGTAATGATGA
CAGATGATCAATCCCCATAGCGTGCCGTCAATGATGATCGACAGCGACATCGAGGCGCTGACGCCCATGT
TCCGCAGAAATTCGAGATGGCAGGGCGAGATGCTGCGCAGGTGCGCGAACGACAGATCGAGCGCGGCGCC
GGAGGCGTCGTGCTCGGGCACGATCCGGCTGCTGATGCCGCGCGAATCCGAGACCACGCGGATCGCGTTC
TTCAAGTACAGTAGCCGCGCCTGCTGCGGGACCAGCGACGCCGGAAAGTGCTGACCGAGAAAGCTCTCGA
GGTCGCTGCGCTTCGCCTCGCCGATCACCATCCCGGAGCCGTCGTCCGCGAAGCGGTACAACATCACGCG
GTGATAGCCGAGCATCGCCTGCAGATAGCGCGGCACCCGTGCGGCCATCTCTTCGAGCGACTTCAGTTCT
TTGGTGCGCGCGATGATCTGCCGCGTCAGCCGCAGCGGATTGTCGGCCTGTTCGGCCGCCGCAGGCTCGA
ACTCGATGATCGATGTACCGTCATGGCGATGCAGTGAGATGTCGAAGGTGCGGCCGGTCAGGCCGTCGCG
CCAACCGAAGATCAGCGCCGGTCGCTTTGGATCGGAGGACTGCGCCAGTGCGTTGCGCAGCGCATGGGCT
TCGGTCTCGCCGAAGTAATCGGCGAGTAGCTCACCGACCCGCGGAGTTTCGCGTCCAAAGAACGCGCCGG
CATTTTCCGTAATGCGCGTGATCCGCACCGCCTGCGCGTCGCAGGCTAGCAGGCAGCCGCACGGCTGAAT
GCTGCCGGGGATGTGGATCGGCTCGCGATCGCAGGAGGTGAGATCGACATTAACCCTAGAAAGATAATCA
TATTGTGACGTACGTTAAAGATAATCATGCGTAAAATTGACGCATGTCCGGAGCCGTAGATATCGGAAAG
AAAGCGGCCGCTGCAGGTCGAGGGATCTCCATAAGAGAAGAGGGACAGCTATGACTGGGAGTAGTCAGGA
GAGGAGGAAAAATCTGGCTAGTAAAACATGTAAGGAAAATTTTAGGGATGTTAAAGAAAAAAATAACACA
AAACAAAATATAAAAAAAATCTAACCTCAAGTCAAGGCTTTTCTATGGAATAAGGAATGGACAGCAGGGG
GCTGTTTCATATACTGATGACCTCTTTATAGCCAACCTTTGTTCATGGCAGCCAGCATATGGGCATATGT
TGCCAAACTCTAAACCAAATACTCATTCTGATGTTTTAAATGATTTGCCCTCCCATATGTCCTTCCGAGT
GAGAGACACAAAAAATTCCAACACACTATTGCAATGAAAATAAATTTCCTTTATTAGCCAGAAGTCAGAT
GCTCAAGGGGCTTCATGATGTCCCCATAATTTTTGGCAGAGGGAAAAAGATCTCAGTGGTATTTGTGAGC
CAGGGCATTGGCCACACCAGCCACCACCTTCTGATAGGCAGCCTGCACCTGAGGAGTGAATTAGAAGCTT
TGAGCAAAAGGCCAGCAAAAGGCCAGGAACCGTAAAAAGGCCGCGTTGCTGGCGTTTTTCCATAGGCTCC
GCCCCCCTGACGAGCATCACAAAAATCGACGCTCAAGTCAGAGGTGGCGAAACCCGACAGGACTATAAAG
ATACCAGGCGTTTCCCCCTGGAAGCTCCCTCGTGCGCTCTCCTGTTCCGACCCTGCCGCTTACCGGATAC
CTGTCCGCCTTTCTCCCTTCGGGAAGCGTGGCGCTTTCTCATAGCTCACGCTGTAGGTATCTCAGTTCGG
TGTAGGTCGTTCGCTCCAAGCTGGGCTGTGTGCACGAACCCCCCGTTCAGCCCGACCGCTGCGCCTTATC
CGGTAACTATCGTCTTGAGTCCAACCCGGTAAGACACGACTTATCGCCACTGGCAGCAGCCACTGGTAAC
AGGATTAGCAGAGCGAGGTATGTAGGCGGTGCTACAGAGTTCTTGAAGTGGTGGCCTAACTACGGCTACA
CTAGAAGAACAGTATTTGGTATCTGCGCTCTGCTGAAGCCAGTTACCTTCGGAAAAAGAGTTGGTAGCTC
TTGATCCGGCAAACAAACCACCGCTGGTAGCGGTGGTTTTTTTGTTTGCAAGCAGCAGATTACGCGCAGA
AAAAAAGGATCTCAAGAAGATCCTTTGATCTTTTCTACGGGGTCTGACGCTCAGTGGAACGAAAACTCAC
GTTAAGGGATTTTGGTCATGAGATTATCAAAAAGGATCTTCACCTAGATCCTTTTAAATTAAAAATGAAG
TTTTAAATCAATCTAAAGTATATATGAGTAAACTTGGTCTGACAGTTACCAATGCTTAATCAGTGAGGCA
CCTATCTCAGCGATCTGTCTATTTCGTTCATCCATAGTTGCCTGACTCCCCGTCGTGTAGATAACTACGA
TACGGGAGGGCTTACCATCTGGCCCCAGTGCTGCAATGATACCGCGAGACCCACGCTCACCGGCTCCAGA
TTTATCAGCAATAAACCAGCCAGCCGGAAGGGCCGAGCGCAGAAGTGGTCCTGCAACTTTATCCGCCTCC
ATCCAGTCTATTAATTGTTGCCGGGAAGCTAGAGTAAGTAGTTCGCCAGTTAATAGTTTGCGCAACGTTG
TTGCCATTGCTACAGGCATCGTGGTGTCACGCTCGTCGTTTGGTATGGCTTCATTCAGCTCCGGTTCCCA
ACGATCAAGGCGAGTTACATGATCCCCCATGTTGTGCAAAAAAGCGGTTAGCTCCTTCGGTCCTCCGATC
GTTGTCAGAAGTAAGTTGGCCGCAGTGTTATCACTCATGGTTATGGCAGCACTGCATAATTCTCTTACTG
TCATGCCATCCGTAAGATGCTTTTCTGTGACTGGTGAGTACTCAACCAAGTCATTCTGAGAATAGTGTAT
GCGGCGACCGAGTTGCTCTTGCCCGGCGTCAATACGGGATAATACCGCGCCACATAGCAGAACTTTAAAA
GTGCTCATCATTGGAAAACGTTCTTCGGGGCGAAAACTCTCAAGGATCTTACCGCTGTTGAGATCCAGTT
CGATGTAACCCACTCGTGCACCCAACTGATCTTCAGCATCTTTTACTTTCACCAGCGTTTCTGGGTGAGC
AAAAACAGGAAGGCAAAATGCCGCAAAAAAGGGAATAAGGGCGACACGGAAATGTTGAATACTCATACTC
TTCCTTTTTCAATATTATTGAAGCATTTATCAGGGTTATTGTCTCATGAGCGGATACATATTTGAATGTA
TTTAGAAAAATAAACAAATAGGGGTTCCGCGCACATTTCCCCGAAAAGTGCCACCTGACGTCCCAATGAT
ATCATTTAAATGTC
Features (pLannotate 1.2.2; 9 found; start..end, strand, type, name):
      1..380     +  enhancer       CMV enhancer: human cytomegalovirus immediate early enhancer
    658..1674    +  intron         chimeric intron: chimera between introns from chicken β-actin and rabbit β-globin
   1816..2021    -  polyA_signal   bGH poly(A) signal: bovine growth hormone polyadenylation signal
   2065..2988    -  CDS            iRFP670: near-infrared fluorescent protein with an emission peak at 670 nm, engineered from a bacterial phytochrome (Shcherbakova and Verkhusha, 2013) derived from Rhodopseudomonas palustris RpBphP6
   3430..3485    -  polyA_signal   β-globin poly(A) signal: rabbit β-globin polyadenylation signal (Gil and Proudfoot, 1987)
   3556..3630    -  CDS            HBB (fragment): HBB_PONPY - Experimental evidence at transcript level: Swiss-Prot protein existence level 2. Involved in oxygen transport from the lung to the various peripheral tissues. From Pongo pygmaeus (Bornean orangutan).
   3697..4285    -  rep_origin     ori: high-copy-number ColE1/pMB1/pBR322/pUC origin of replication
   4456..5316    -  CDS            AmpR: β-lactamase; bla; confers resistance to ampicillin, carbenicillin, and related antibiotics
   5317..5421    -  promoter       AmpR promoter: bla
