>Addgene plasmid #154017 | LiOn-CAG∞IRFP | depositor full sequence | sequence record 308112 | Depositor's Sequence
GACATTGATTATTGACTAGTTATTAATAGTAATCAATTACGGGGTCATTAGTTCATAGCCCATATATGGA
GTTCCGCGTTACATAACTTACGGTAAATGGCCCGCCTGGCTGACCGCCCAACGACCCCCGCCCATTGACG
TCAATAATGACGTATGTTCCCATAGTAACGCCAATAGGGACTTTCCATTGACGTCAATGGGTGGACTATT
TACGGTAAACTGCCCACTTGGCAGTACATCAAGTGTATCATATGCCAAGTACGCCCCCTATTGACGTCAA
TGACGGTAAATGGCCCGCCTGGCATTATGCCCAGTACATGACCTTATGGGACTTTCCTACTTGGCAGTAC
ATCTACGTATTAGTCATCGCTATTACCATGGGTCGAGGTGAGCCCCACGTTCTGCTTCACTCTCCCCATC
TCCCCCCCCTCCCCACCCCCAATTTTGTATTTATTTATTTTTTAATTATTTTGTGCAGCGATGGGGGCGG
GGGGGGGGGGGGCGCGCGCCAGGCGGGGCGGGGCGGGGCGAGGGGCGGGGCGGGGCGAGGCGGAGAGGTG
CGGCGGCAGCCAATCAGAGCGGCGCGCTCCGAAAGTTTCCTTTTATGGCGAGGCGGCGGCGGCGGCGGCC
CTATAAAAAGCGAAGCGCGCGGCGGGCGGGAGTCGCTGCGTTGCCTTCGCCCCGTGCCCCGCTCCGCGCC
GCCTCGCGCCGCCCGCCCCGGCTCTGACTGACCGCGTTACTCCCACAGGTGAGCGGGCGGGACGGCCCTT
CTCCTCCGGGCTGTAATTAGCGCTTGGTTTAATGACGGCTCGTTTCTTTTCTGTGGCTGCGTGAAAGCCT
TAAAGGGCTCCGGGAGGGCCCTTTGTGCGGGGGGGAGCGGCTCGGGGGGTGCGTGCGTGTGTGTGTGCGT
GGGGAGCGCCGCGTGCGGCCCGCGCTGCCCGGCGGCTGTGAGCGCTGCGGGCGCGGCGCGGGGCTTTGTG
CGCTCCGCGTGTGCGCGAGGGGAGCGCGGCCGGGGGCGGTGCCCCGCGGTGCGGGGGGGCTGCGAGGGGA
ACAAAGGCTGCGTGCGGGGTGTGTGCGTGGGGGGGTGAGCAGGGGGTGTGGGCGCGGCGGTCGGGCTGTA
ACCCCCCCCTGCACCCCCCTCCCCGAGTTGCTGAGCACGGCCCGGCTTCGGGTGCGGGGCTCCGTGCGGG
GCGTGGCGCGGGGCTCGCCGTGCCGGGCGGGGGGTGGCGGCAGGTGGGGGTGCCGGGCGGGGCGGGGCCG
CCTCGGGCCGGGGAGGGCTCGGGGGAGGGGCGCGGCGGCCCCGGAGCGCCGGCGGCTGTCGAGGCGCGGC
GAGCCGCAGCCATTGCCTTTTATGGTAATCGTGCGAGAGGGCGCAGGGACTTCCTTTGTCCCAAATCTGG
CGGAGCCGAAATCTGGGAGGCGCCGCCGCACCCCCTCTAGCGGGCGCGGGCGAAGCGGTGCGGCGCCGGC
AGGAAGGAAATGGGCGGGGAGGGCCTTCGTGCGTCGCCGCGCCGCCGTCCCCTTCTCCATCTCCAGCCTC
GGGGCTGCCGCAGGGGGACGGCTGCCTTCGGGGGGGACGGGGCAGGGCGGGGTTCGGCTTCTGGCGTGTG
ACCGGCGGCTCTAGAGCCTCTGCTAACCATGTTCATGCCTTCTTCTTTTTCCTACAGCTCCTGGGCAACG
TGCTGGTTATTGTGCTGTCTCATCATTTTGGCAAAGCACGTGAGGACCGGTGCCACCATGGCGTTTAACC
CTAGAAAGATAGTCTGCGTAAAATTGACGCATGCATCAATTGTAACTGCGGTTTAAACTCCCCAGCATGC
CTGCTATTGTCTTCCCAATCCTCCCCCTTGCTGTCCTGCCCCACCCCACCCCCCAGAATAGAATGACACC
TACTCAGACAATGCGATGCAATTTCCTCATTTTATTAGGAAAGGACAGTGAGAGTGGCACCTTCCAGGGT
CAAGGAAGGCACGGGGGAGGGGCAAACAACAGATGGCTGGCAACTAGAAGGCACTAAAGTCGGATCCGAA
TTCATTCCCGGGTAGAGTCGCGGCCGCTTAGCGTTGGTGGTGGGCGGCGGTGAAGTGCAGCGATAAGAAG
TCGGCGAACATTTCGGCCGCGACGCGCTGCGCCATCGGCACGGCACGCGGCTCGTAATGATGACAGATGA
TCAATCCCCATAGCGTGCCGTCAATGATGATCGACAGCGACATCGAGGCGCTGACGCCCATGTTCCGCAG
AAATTCGAGATGGCAGGGCGAGATGCTGCGCAGGTGCGCGAACGACAGATCGAGCGCGGCGCCGGAGGCG
TCGTGCTCGGGCACGATCCGGCTGCTGATGCCGCGCGAATCCGAGACCACGCGGATCGCGTTCTTCAAGT
ACAGTAGCCGCGCCTGCTGCGGGACCAGCGACGCCGGAAAGTGCTGACCGAGAAAGCTCTCGAGGTCGCT
GCGCTTCGCCTCGCCGATCACCATCCCGGAGCCGTCGTCCGCGAAGCGGTACAACATCACGCGGTGATAG
CCGAGCATCGCCTGCAGATAGCGCGGCACCCGTGCGGCCATCTCTTCGAGCGACTTCAGTTCTTTGGTGC
GCGCGATGATCTGCCGCGTCAGCCGCAGCGGATTGTCGGCCTGTTCGGCCGCCGCAGGCTCGAACTCGAT
GATCGATGTACCGTCATGGCGATGCAGTGAGATGTCGAAGGTGCGGCCGGTCAGGCCGTCGCGCCAACCG
AAGATCAGCGCCGGTCGCTTTGGATCGGAGGACTGCGCCAGTGCGTTGCGCAGCGCATGGGCTTCGGTCT
CGCCGAAGTAATCGGCGAGTAGCTCACCGACCCGCGGAGTTTCGCGTCCAAAGAACGCGCCGGCATTTTC
CGTAATGCGCGTGATCCGCACCGCCTGCGCGTCGCAGGCTAGCAGGCAGCCGCACGGCTGAATGCTGCCG
GGGATGTGGATCGGCTCGCGATCGCAGGAGGTGAGATCGACATTAACCCTAGAAAGATAATCATATTGTG
ACGTACGTTAAAGATAATCATGCGTAAAATTGACGCATGTCCGGAGCCGTAGATATCGGAAAGAAAGCGG
CCGCTGCAGGTCGAGGGATCTCCATAAGAGAAGAGGGACAGCTATGACTGGGAGTAGTCAGGAGAGGAGG
AAAAATCTGGCTAGTAAAACATGTAAGGAAAATTTTAGGGATGTTAAAGAAAAAAATAACACAAAACAAA
ATATAAAAAAAATCTAACCTCAAGTCAAGGCTTTTCTATGGAATAAGGAATGGACAGCAGGGGGCTGTTT
CATATACTGATGACCTCTTTATAGCCAACCTTTGTTCATGGCAGCCAGCATATGGGCATATGTTGCCAAA
CTCTAAACCAAATACTCATTCTGATGTTTTAAATGATTTGCCCTCCCATATGTCCTTCCGAGTGAGAGAC
ACAAAAAATTCCAACACACTATTGCAATGAAAATAAATTTCCTTTATTAGCCAGAAGTCAGATGCTCAAG
GGGCTTCATGATGTCCCCATAATTTTTGGCAGAGGGAAAAAGATCTCAGTGGTATTTGTGAGCCAGGGCA
TTGGCCACACCAGCCACCACCTTCTGATAGGCAGCCTGCACCTGAGGAGTGAATTAGAAGCTTTGAGCAA
AAGGCCAGCAAAAGGCCAGGAACCGTAAAAAGGCCGCGTTGCTGGCGTTTTTCCATAGGCTCCGCCCCCC
TGACGAGCATCACAAAAATCGACGCTCAAGTCAGAGGTGGCGAAACCCGACAGGACTATAAAGATACCAG
GCGTTTCCCCCTGGAAGCTCCCTCGTGCGCTCTCCTGTTCCGACCCTGCCGCTTACCGGATACCTGTCCG
CCTTTCTCCCTTCGGGAAGCGTGGCGCTTTCTCATAGCTCACGCTGTAGGTATCTCAGTTCGGTGTAGGT
CGTTCGCTCCAAGCTGGGCTGTGTGCACGAACCCCCCGTTCAGCCCGACCGCTGCGCCTTATCCGGTAAC
TATCGTCTTGAGTCCAACCCGGTAAGACACGACTTATCGCCACTGGCAGCAGCCACTGGTAACAGGATTA
GCAGAGCGAGGTATGTAGGCGGTGCTACAGAGTTCTTGAAGTGGTGGCCTAACTACGGCTACACTAGAAG
AACAGTATTTGGTATCTGCGCTCTGCTGAAGCCAGTTACCTTCGGAAAAAGAGTTGGTAGCTCTTGATCC
GGCAAACAAACCACCGCTGGTAGCGGTGGTTTTTTTGTTTGCAAGCAGCAGATTACGCGCAGAAAAAAAG
GATCTCAAGAAGATCCTTTGATCTTTTCTACGGGGTCTGACGCTCAGTGGAACGAAAACTCACGTTAAGG
GATTTTGGTCATGAGATTATCAAAAAGGATCTTCACCTAGATCCTTTTAAATTAAAAATGAAGTTTTAAA
TCAATCTAAAGTATATATGAGTAAACTTGGTCTGACAGTTACCAATGCTTAATCAGTGAGGCACCTATCT
CAGCGATCTGTCTATTTCGTTCATCCATAGTTGCCTGACTCCCCGTCGTGTAGATAACTACGATACGGGA
GGGCTTACCATCTGGCCCCAGTGCTGCAATGATACCGCGAGACCCACGCTCACCGGCTCCAGATTTATCA
GCAATAAACCAGCCAGCCGGAAGGGCCGAGCGCAGAAGTGGTCCTGCAACTTTATCCGCCTCCATCCAGT
CTATTAATTGTTGCCGGGAAGCTAGAGTAAGTAGTTCGCCAGTTAATAGTTTGCGCAACGTTGTTGCCAT
TGCTACAGGCATCGTGGTGTCACGCTCGTCGTTTGGTATGGCTTCATTCAGCTCCGGTTCCCAACGATCA
AGGCGAGTTACATGATCCCCCATGTTGTGCAAAAAAGCGGTTAGCTCCTTCGGTCCTCCGATCGTTGTCA
GAAGTAAGTTGGCCGCAGTGTTATCACTCATGGTTATGGCAGCACTGCATAATTCTCTTACTGTCATGCC
ATCCGTAAGATGCTTTTCTGTGACTGGTGAGTACTCAACCAAGTCATTCTGAGAATAGTGTATGCGGCGA
CCGAGTTGCTCTTGCCCGGCGTCAATACGGGATAATACCGCGCCACATAGCAGAACTTTAAAAGTGCTCA
TCATTGGAAAACGTTCTTCGGGGCGAAAACTCTCAAGGATCTTACCGCTGTTGAGATCCAGTTCGATGTA
ACCCACTCGTGCACCCAACTGATCTTCAGCATCTTTTACTTTCACCAGCGTTTCTGGGTGAGCAAAAACA
GGAAGGCAAAATGCCGCAAAAAAGGGAATAAGGGCGACACGGAAATGTTGAATACTCATACTCTTCCTTT
TTCAATATTATTGAAGCATTTATCAGGGTTATTGTCTCATGAGCGGATACATATTTGAATGTATTTAGAA
AAATAAACAAATAGGGGTTCCGCGCACATTTCCCCGAAAAGTGCCACCTGACGTCCCAATGATATCATTT
AAATGTC
Features (pLannotate 1.2.2; 10 found; start..end, strand, type, name):
      1..380     +  enhancer       CMV enhancer: human cytomegalovirus immediate early enhancer
    383..658     +  promoter       chicken β-actin promoter: No description available
    659..1667    +  intron         chimeric intron: chimera between introns from chicken β-actin and rabbit β-globin
   1809..2014    -  polyA_signal   bGH poly(A) signal: bovine growth hormone polyadenylation signal
   2058..2981    -  CDS            iRFP670: near-infrared fluorescent protein with an emission peak at 670 nm, engineered from a bacterial phytochrome (Shcherbakova and Verkhusha, 2013) derived from Rhodopseudomonas palustris RpBphP6
   3423..3478    -  polyA_signal   β-globin poly(A) signal: rabbit β-globin polyadenylation signal (Gil and Proudfoot, 1987)
   3549..3623    -  CDS            HBB (fragment): HBB_PONPY - Experimental evidence at transcript level: Swiss-Prot protein existence level 2. Involved in oxygen transport from the lung to the various peripheral tissues. From Pongo pygmaeus (Bornean orangutan).
   3690..4278    -  rep_origin     ori: high-copy-number ColE1/pMB1/pBR322/pUC origin of replication
   4449..5309    -  CDS            AmpR: β-lactamase; bla; confers resistance to ampicillin, carbenicillin, and related antibiotics
   5310..5414    -  promoter       AmpR promoter: bla
