[The description below was written by a language model from this plasmid's Addgene catalogue record and pLannotate feature annotations shown in this document.]
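Description:
LiOn-CAG∞IRFP is a mammalian expression plasmid built on the small pUC57 mini backbone. It is maintained in E. coli at high copy through a ColE1/pUC-type origin and selected with ampicillin via the bla gene and its native promoter. Its payload is a synthetic coding sequence for iRFP670, a near-infrared fluorescent protein engineered from a Rhodopseudomonas palustris bacterial phytochrome. This is paired with the composite CAG promoter, made up of the CMV immediate-early enhancer, the chicken β-actin promoter and a chimeric β-actin/β-globin intron.

The construct uses the LiOn integration-coupled translational switch, so reporter expression is meant to occur only after the piggyBac transposase has acted. The feature tables fit this design. CAG reads on the forward strand, while the iRFP670 open reading frame and its bGH polyadenylation signal lie immediately downstream in the opposite orientation, so the promoter and coding sequence are not productively arranged in the episomal plasmid. A rabbit β-globin poly(A) signal, with a short adjacent β-globin-derived fragment, sits between the reporter and the bacterial backbone. The piggyBac terminal repeats that the transposase would have to recognise are not annotated in either table, and the records do not show the exact rearrangement that creates a functional CAG–iRFP670 unit.

The depositor and sequencing-derived records differ by only a few nucleotides and carry essentially the same annotations, except that the β-actin promoter segment is called only in the depositor's sequence. According to the record and its associated publication, the vector is used with a piggyBac transposase source to mark genomic transgene integration directly with far-red fluorescence, for example in neural stem cell transgenesis, without background signal from non-integrated plasmid.
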