Addgene plasmid #154017: LiOn-CAG∞IRFP
Purpose: Vector based on the LiOn integration-coupled translational switch (Kumamoto et al bioRxiv 2019) expressing the fluorescent protein IRFP670 from a CAG promoter upon action of the piggyBac transposase
Depositing lab: Jean Livet. Depositing organization: INSERM U968, Institut de la Vision. Publication: Direct Readout of Neural Stem Cell Transgenesis with an Integration-Coupled Gene Expression Switch. Kumamoto T, Maurinot F, Barry-Martinet R, Vaslin C, Vandormael-Pournin S, Le M, Lerat M, Niculescu D, Cohen-Tannoudji M, Rebsam A, Loulier K, Nedelec S, Tozer S, Livet J. Neuron. 2020 Aug 19;107(4):617-630.e6. doi: 10.1016/j.neuron.2020.05.038. Epub 2020 Jun 18. PubMed 32559415.
Backbone
  Vector backbone: pUC57 mini
  Vector type: Mammalian Expression
Growth in bacteria
  Bacterial resistance: Ampicillin, 100 μg/mL
  Growth temperature: 37°C
  Growth strain: DH5alpha
  Copy number: High Copy
Gene/Insert
  Gene/Insert name: IRFP670 (alt name: IRFP670)
  Species: Synthetic
  Promoter: CAG
  Cloning method: Gibson Cloning
  Sequencing primers: 5′ pCAGGS-5
Terms and licenses: Academic/Nonprofit Terms; Industry Terms: Not Available to Industry
How to cite: LiOn-CAG∞IRFP was a gift from Jean Livet (Addgene plasmid # 154017 ; http://n2t.net/addgene:154017 ; RRID:Addgene_154017)
